>Addgene plasmid #172725 | Spike Display_Part-5 DO | addgene full sequence | sequence record 339289 | Addgene NGS Result
TAACGGCCGCTCGAGTCTAGAGGGCCCGTTTAAACCCGCTGATCAGCCTCGACTGTGCCTTCTAGTTGCC
AGCCATCTGTTGTTTGCCCCTCCCCCGTGCCTTCCTTGACCCTGGAAGGTGCCACTCCCACTGTCCTTTC
CTAATAAAATGAGGAAATTGCATCGCATTGTCTGAGTAGGTGTCATTCTATTCTGGGGGGTGGGGTGGGG
CAGGACAGCAAGGGGGAGGATTGGGAAGACAATAGCAGGCATGCTGGGGATGCGGTGGGCTCTATGGCTT
CTGAGGCGGAAAGAACCAGCTGGGGCTCTAGGGGGTATCCCC
[124 nt withheld, positions 323-446]
C
[91 nt withheld, positions 448-538]
AGGGTGATGGTTCACGTACCTAGAAGTTCCTATTCCGAAGTTCCTATTCTCTAGAAAGTATAGGAACTTC
CTTGGCCAAAAAGCCTGAACTCACCGCGACGTCTGTCGAGAAGTTTCTGATCGAAAAGTTCGACAGCGTC
TCCGACCTGATGCAGCTCTCGGAGGGCGAAGAATCTCGTGCTTTCAGCTTCGATGTAGGAGGGCGTGGAT
ATGTCCTGCGGGTAAATAGCTGCGCCGATGGTTTCTACAAAGATCGTTATGTTTATCGGCACTTTGCATC
GGCCGCGCTCCCGATTCCGGAAGTGCTTGACATTGGGGAATTCAGCGAGAGCCTGACCTATTGCATCTCC
CGCCGTGCACAGGGTGTCACGTTGCAAGACCTGCCTGAAACCGAACTGCCCGCTGTTCTGCAGCCGGTCG
CGGAGGCCATGGATGCGATCGCTGCGGCCGATCTTAGCCAGACGAGCGGGTTCGGCCCATTCGGACCGCA
AGGAATCGGTCAATACACTACATGGCGTGATTTCATATGCGCGATTGCTGATCCCCATGTGTATCACTGG
CAAACTGTGATGGACGACACCGTCAGTGCGTCCGTCGCGCAGGCTCTCGATGAGCTGATGCTTTGGGCCG
AGGACTGCCCCGAAGTCCGGCACCTCGTGCACGCGGATTTCGGCTCCAACAATGTCCTGACGGACAATGG
CCGCATAACAGCGGTCATTGACTGGAGCGAGGCGATGTTCGGGGATTCCCAATACGAGGTCGCCAACATC
TTCTTCTGGAGGCCGTGGTTGGCTTGTATGGAGCAGCAGACGCGCTACTTCGAGCGGAGGCATCCGGAGC
TTGCAGGATCGCCGCGGCTCCGGGCGTATATGCTCCGCATTGGTCTTGACCAACTCTATCAGAGCTTGGT
TGACGGCAATTTCGATGATGCAGCTTGGGCGCAGGGTCGATGCGACGCAATCGTCCGATCCGGAGCCGGG
ACTGTCGGGCGTACACAAATCGCCCGCAGAAGCGCGGCCGTCTGGACCGATGGCTGTGTAGAAGTACTCG
CCGATAGTGGAAACCGACGCCCCAGCACTCGTCCGAGGGCAAAGGAATAGCACGTACTACGAGATTTCGA
TTCCACCGCCGCCTTCTATGAAAGGTTGGGCTTCGGAATCGTTTTCCGGGACGCCGGCTGGATGATCCTC
CAGCGCGGGGATCTCATGCTGGAGTTCTTCGCCCACCCCAACTTGTTTATTGCAGCTTATAATGGTTACA
AATAAAGCAATAGCATCACAAATTTCACAAATAAAGCATTTTTTTCACTGCATTCTAGTTGTGGTTTGTC
CAAACTCATCAATGTATCTTATCATGTCTGTATACCGTCGACCTCTAGCTAGAGCTTGGCGTAATCATGG
TCATAGCTGTTTCCTGTGTGAAATTGTTATCCGCTCACAATTCCACACAACATACGAGCCGGAAGCATAA
AGTGTAAAGCCTGGGGTGCCTAATGAGTGAGCTAACTCACATTAATTGCGTTGCGCTCACTGCCCGCTTT
CCAGTCGGGAAACCTGTCGTGCCAGCTGCATTAATGAATCGGCCAACGCGCGGGGAGAGGCGGTTTGCGT
ATTGGGCGCTCTTCCGCTTCCTCGCTCACTGACTCGCTGCGCTCGGTCGTTCGGCTGCGGCGAGCGGTAT
CAGCTCACTCAAAGGCGGTAATACGGTTATCCACAGAATCAGGGGATAACGCAGGAAAGAACATGTGAGC
AAAAGGCCAGCAAAAGGCCAGGAACCGTAAAAAGGCCGCGTTGCTGGCGTTTTTCCATAGGCTCCGCCCC
CCTGACGAGCATCACAAAAATCGACGCTCAAGTCGGAGGTGGCGAAACCCGACAGGACTATAAAGATACC
AGGCGTTTCCCCCTGGAAGCTCCCTCGTGCGCTCTCCTGTTCCGACCCTGCCGCTTACCGGATACCTGTC
CGCCTTTCTCCCTTCGGGAAGCGTGGCGCTTTCTCATAGCTCACGCTGTAGGTATCTCAGTTCGGTGTAG
GTCGTTCGCTCCAAGCTGGGCTGTGTGCACGAACCCCCCGTTCAGCCCGACCGCTGCGCCTTATCCGGTA
ACTATCGTCTTGAGTCCAACCCGGTAAGACACGACTTATCGCCACTGGCAGCAGCCACTGGTAACAGGAT
TAGCAGAGCGAGGTATGTAGGCGGTGCTACAGAGTTCTTGAAGTGGTGGCCTAACTACGGCTACACTAGA
AGAACAGTATTTGGTATCTGCGCTCTGCTGAAGCCAGTTACCTTCGGAAAAAGAGTTGGTAGCTCTTGAT
CCGGCAAACAAACCACCGCTGGTAGCGGTGGTTTTTTTGTTTGCAAGCAGCAGATTACGCGCAGAAAAAA
AGGATCTCAAGAAGATCCTTTGATCTTTTCTACGGGGTCTGACGCTCAGTGGAACGAAAACTCACGTTAA
GGGATTTTGGTCATGAGATTATCAAAAAGGATCTTCACCTAGATCCTTTTAAATTAAAAATGAAGTTTTA
AATCAATCTAAAGTATATATGAGTAAACTTGGTCTGACAGTTACCAATGCTTAATCAGTGAGGCACCTAT
CTCAGCGATCTGTCTATTTCGTTCATCCATAGTTGCCTGACTCCCCGTCGTGTAGATAACTACGATACGG
GAGGGCTTACCATCTGGCCCCAGTGCTGCAATGATACCGCGAGACCCACGCTCACCGGCTCCAGATTTAT
CAGCAATAAACCAGCCAGCCGGAAGGGCCGAGCGCAGAAGTGGTCCTGCAACTTTATCCGCCTCCATCCA
GTCTATTAATTGTTGCCGGGAAGCTAGAGTAAGTAGTTCGCCAGTTAATAGTTTGCGCAACGTTGTTGCC
ATTGCTACAGGCATCGTGGTGTCACGCTCGTCGTTTGGTATGGCTTCATTCAGCTCCGGTTCCCAACGAT
CAAGGTGAGTTACATGATCCCCCATGTTGTGCAAAAAAGCGGTTAGCTCCTTCGGTCCTCCGATCGTTGT
CAGAAGTAAGTTGGCCGCAGTGTTATCACTCATGGTTATGGCAGCACTGCATAATTCTCTTACTGTCATG
CCATCCGTAAGATGCTTTTCTGTGACTGGTGAGTACTCAACCAAGTCATTCTGAGAATAGTGTATGCGGC
GACCGAGTTGCTCTTGCCCGGCGTCAATACGGGATAATACCGCGCCACATAGCAGAACTTTAAAAGTGCT
CATCATTGGAAAACGTTCTTCGGGGCGAAAACTCTCAAGGATCTTACCGCTGTTGAGATCCAGTTCGATG
TAACCCACTCGTGCACCCAACTGATCTTCAGCATCTTTTACTTTCACCAGCGTTTCTGGGTGAGCAAAAA
CAGGAAGGCAAAATGCCGCAAAAAAGGGAATAAGGGCGACACGGAAATGTTGAATACTCATACTCTTCCT
TTTTCAATATTATTGAAGCATTTATCAGGGTTATTGTCTCATGAGCGGATACATATTTGAATGTATTTAG
AAAAATAAACAAATAGGGGTTCCGCACACATTTCCCCGAAAAGTGCCACCTGACGTCGACGGATCGGGAG
ATCTCCCGATCCCCTATGGTGCACTCTCAGTACAATCTGCTCTGATGCCGCATAGTTAAGCCAGTATCTG
CTCCCTGCTTGTGTGTTGGAGGTCGCTGAGTAGTGCGCGAGCAAAATTTAAGCTACAACAAGGCAAGGCT
TGACCGACAATTGCATGAAGAATCTGCTTAGGGTTAGGCGTTTTGCGCTGCTTCGCGATGTACGGGCCAG
ATATACGCGTTGACATTGATTATTGACTAGTTATTAATAGTAATCAATTACGGGGTCATTAGTTCATAGC
CCATATATGGAGTTCCGCGTTACATAACTTACGGTAAATGGCCCGCCTGGCTGACCGCCCAACGACCCCC
GCCCATTGACGTCAATAATGACGTATGTTCCCATAGTAACGCCAATAGGGACTTTCCATTGACGTCAATG
GGTGGAGTATTTACGGTAAACTGCCCACTTGGCAGTACATCAAGTGTATCATATGCCAAGTACGCCCCCT
ATTGACGTCAATGACGGTAAATGGCCCGCCTGGCATTATGCCCAGTACATGACCTTATGGGACTTTCCTA
CTTGGCAGTACATCTACGTATTAGTCATCGCTATTACCATGGTGATGCGGTTTTGGCAGTACATCAATGG
GCGTGGATAGCGGTTTGACTCACGGGGATTTCCAAGTCTCCACCCCATTGACGTCAATGGGAGTTTGTTT
TGGCACCAAAATCAACGGGACTTTCCAAAATGTCGTAACAACTCCGCCCCATTGACGCAAATGGGCGGTA
GGCGTGTACGGTGGGAGGTCTATATAAGCAGAGCTCTCCCTATCAGTGATAGAGATCTCCCTATCAGTGA
TAGAGATCGTCGACGAGCTCGTTTAGTGAACCGTCAGATCGCCTGGAGACGCCATCCACGCTGTTTTGAC
CTCCATAGAAGACACCGGGACCGATCCAGCCTCCGGACTCTAGCGTTTAAACTTAAGCTGCAGAAGTTGG
TCGTGAGGCACTGGGCAGGTAAGTATCAAGGTTACAAGACAGGTTTAAGGAGACCAATAGAAACTGGGCT
TGTCGAGACAGAGAAGACTCTTGCGTTTCTGATAGGCACCTATTGGTCTTACTGACATCCACTTTGCCTT
TCTCTCCACAGGTGTCCACTCCCAGTTCAATTACAGCTCTTAAGGCTAGAGTACTTAATACGACTCACTA
TAGGCTAGCCTCGAGAATTCACGCGTGGTACCTCTAGAGTCGACCCGGGATGGAGACAGACACACTCCTG
CTATGGGTACTGCTGCTCTGGGTTCCAGGTTCCACTGGTGACATGTTCGTGTTCCTGGTGCTCCTGCCTC
TGGTGAGCAGCCAGTGCGTGAACCTGACCACCCGAACCCAGCTCCCACCAGCCTACACCAACAGCTTTAC
ACGGGGCGTGTACTACCCTGACAAGGTGTTCAGATCTAGCGTCCTGCACAGCACTCAGGACCTCTTCCTG
CCGTTCTTCAGCAACGTGACATGGTTCCACGCCATCCACGTGAGCGGCACAAACGGAACCAAGCGGTTTG
ATAACCCCGTCCTGCCATTCAATGATGGAGTTTACTTCGCCAGTACCGAGAAGAGTAACATCATCCGGGG
CTGGATCTTCGGCACCACCCTGGATAGCAAAACACAGAGCCTCCTGATCGTGAACAATGCCACGAACGTC
GTGATCAAGGTGTGCGAGTTCCAGTTTTGCAATGATCCTTTCCTGGGTGTGTACTACCACAAGAACAACA
AGAGCTGGATGGAAAGCGAGTTCAGAGTCTACAGCAGCGCCAACAACTGCACATTCGAGTACGTCTCTCA
GCCTTTTCTGATGGACCTTGAGGGGAAACAAGGCAACTTCAAGAACCTGAGAGAATTCGTGTTCAAGAAC
ATCGACGGCTACTTCAAAATCTACTCCAAGCACACACCCATCAACCTGGTCCGGGACCTCCCTCAGGGCT
TCAGCGCCCTGGAACCCCTGGTCGACCTGCCCATAGGCATCAACATAACGCGGTTCCAAACCCTGCTGGC
CCTGCATAGATCCTACCTGACTCCTGGCGACAGCAGCAGCGGATGGACCGCCGGAGCTGCAGCCTACTAT
GTGGGCTACCTGCAACCTAGAACCTTCCTGCTGAAGTACAACGAGAACGGCACAATCACAGACGCCGTCG
ACTGCGCCCTGGACCCTCTCTCTGAGACAAAGTGCACCCTGAAGTCCTTCACCGTGGAAAAGGGCATCTA
CCAGACCAGCAACTTCCGGGTGCAGCCTACAGAGAGCATCGTGCGATTTCCAAACATTACCAACCTCTGC
CCCTTCGGCGAGGTGTTTAACGCCACAAGATTTGCCTCCGTTTACGCCTGGAATAGAAAGAGAATCAGCA
ATTGTGTGGCCGACTACTCCGTGCTGTATAACAGCGCCTCTTTCAGCACCTTCAAGTGCTACGGCGTTTC
CCCAACAAAGCTGAATGACCTGTGCTTCACCAACGTGTACGCCGACTCCTTCGTAATTAGAGGCGATGAG
GTGCGGCAGATCGCACCAGGCCAGACCGGTAAGATCGCTGACTACAACTATAAGCTGCCTGATGATTTTA
CAGGCTGCGTGATCGCCTGGAACTCTAACAACCTGGATAGCAAGGTGGGCGGCAACTACAACTACCTGTA
CCGGCTGTTTCGCAAGTCTAACCTGAAACCTTTCGAGAGAGACATCTCCACAGAGATCTACCAGGCCGGT
TCTACACCTTGTAACGGGGTGGAAGGCTTCAACTGTTACTTCCCTCTGCAAAGCTACGGCTTCCAGCCTA
CCAATGGAGTCGGCTACCAGCCATACCGGGTGGTCGTGCTGTCCTTCGAGTTACTCCACGCCCCCGCCAC
CGTCTGCGGTCCTAAGAAGTCCACCAATCTGGTTAAGAACAAATGCGTGAACTTCAACTTCAACGGCCTG
ACCGGGACCGGCGTGCTGACCGAAAGCAACAAAAAGTTCCTCCCCTTCCAGCAGTTCGGCCGTGATATCG
CTGACACCACAGATGCCGTCAGAGATCCACAGACCCTGGAAATCCTGGATATTACACCCTGCTCCTTCGG
AGGAGTTTCTGTGATCACCCCCGGGACCAATACCAGCAACCAGGTGGCTGTGCTGTACCAAGGTGTTAAC
TGCACCGAGGTTCCTGTGGCCATCCACGCCGATCAGCTGACACCTACTTGGAGAGTGTACTCCACTGGCT
CCAATGTGTTCCAGACCAGGGCCGGATGTCTGATCGGCGCCGAGCACGTGAATAACAGTTACGAGTGCGA
CATCCCTATCGGCGCCGGCATCTGTGCCAGCTACCAGACCCAGACAAACAGCCCTGGGTCTGCTTCCTCT
GTAGCTAGCCAGAGCATCATCGCCTACACCATGAGCCTGGGCGCAGAGAACAGCGTGGCCTATTCCAACA
ACTCTATCGCCATTCCCACCAACTTTACAATTAGCGTCACAACAGAGATCCTGCCCGTGAGCATGACCAA
GACCAGCGTGGACTGTACAATGTACATCTGTGGCGACAGCACTGAATGCAGCAACCTGCTGCTGCAATAC
GGCTCCTTTTGCACCCAACTGAACCGGGCGCTGACCGGAATCGCCGTGGAACAGGACAAAAATACCCAGG
AGGTGTTCGCCCAAGTGAAGCAGATCTACAAGACCCCACCTATCAAGGACTTCGGCGGCTTTAACTTTAG
CCAGATTCTCCCTGATCCTTCTAAGCCTAGCAAGCGGAGCCCTATCGAGGATCTGCTGTTCAACAAGGTC
ACCCTGGCCGATGCCGGCTTTATCAAACAGTATGGCGATTGCCTGGGCGACATAGCCGCCAGAGATCTGA
TCTGCGCCCAGAAATTCAACGGCCTGACAGTTCTCCCACCTCTGCTGACCGACGAGATGATCGCTCAGTA
CACCTCTGCCCTGCTGGCTGGCACCATCACATCTGGGTGGACATTTGGCGCCGGCCCCGCCCTGCAGATC
CCCTTTCCCATGCAGATGGCCTATAGATTCAACGGAATCGGCGTGACCCAGAACGTGCTGTATGAAAACC
AGAAGCTGATCGCTAACCAGTTCAATTCTGCCATCGGCAAGATCCAGGACTCCCTCTCCTCTACCCCCAG
CGCCCTGGGCAAACTGCAGGACGTGGTGAATCAGAACGCCCAAGCCCTGAACACCCTGGTGAAGCAGCTC
AGCAGCAATTTTGGCGCCATCAGCTCTGTGCTGAACGATATCCTGTCTAGACTGGACCCTCCAGAAGCCG
AAGTCCAGATCGATAGACTGATCACAGGCAGACTGCAGTCCCTGCAAACCTACGTGACCCAACAGCTGAT
CAGGGCCGCTGAAATAAGAGCCAGCGCCAATCTCGCCGCTACCAAGATGTCCGAGTGTGTGCTGGGACAG
TCTAAACGCGTTGACTTCTGCGGCAAAGGCTATCACCTGATGAGCTTCCCCCAGAGGTGGCAGGTGGAAA
GTGAAACGTGATTTCATGCGTCATTTTGAACATTTTGTAAATCTTATTTAATAATGTGTGCGGCAATTCA
CATTTAATTTATGAATGTTTTCTTAACATCGCGGCAACTCAAGAAACGGCAGGTTCGGATCTTAGCTACT
AGAGAAAGAGGAGAAATACTAGATGCGTAAAGGCGAAGAGCTGTTCACTGGTGTCGTCCCTATTCTGGTG
GAACTGGATGGTGATGTCAACGGTCATAAGTTTTCCGTGCGTGGCGAGGGTGAAGGTGACGCAACTAATG
GTAAACTGACGCTGAAGTTCATCTGTACTACTGGTAAACTGCCGGTTCCTTGGCCGACTCTGGTAACGAC
GCTGACTTATGGTGTTCAGTGCTTTGCTCGTTATCCGGACCATATGAAGCAGCATGACTTCTTCAAGTCC
GCCATGCCGGAAGGCTATGTGCAGGAACGCACGATTTCCTTTAAGGATGACGGCACGTACAAAACGCGTG
CGGAAGTGAAATTTGAAGGCGATACCCTGGTAAACCGCATTGAGCTGAAAGGCATTGACTTTAAAGAGGA
CGGCAATATCCTGGGCCATAAGCTGGAATACAATTTTAACAGCCACAATGTTTACATCACCGCCGATAAA
CAAAAAAATGGCATTAAAGCGAATTTTAAAATTCGCCACAACGTGGAGGATGGCAGCGTGCAGCTGGCTG
ATCACTACCAGCAAAACACTCCAATCGGTGATGGTCCTGTTCTGCTGCCAGACAATCACTATCTGAGCAC
GCAAAGCGTTCTGTCTAAAGATCCGAACGAGAAACGCGATCATATGGTTCTGCTGGAGTTCGTAACCGCA
GCGGGCATCACGCATGGTATGGATGAACTGTACAAATGACCAGGCATCAAATAAAACGAAAGGCTCAGTC
GAAAGACTGGGCCTTTCGTTTTATCTGTTGTTTGTCGGTGAACGCTCTCTACTAGAGTCACACTGGCTCA
CCTTCGGGTGGGCCTTTCTGCGTTTATACACCTGCCACCGCAGGGATCCGGATACATCCCCGAGGCCCCC
AGAGATGGCCAGGCCTACGTGCGGAAGGACGGCGAGTGGGTACTGCTGAGCACATTCCTGGGCAGATCCG
ACTACAAAGACCATGACGGTGATTATAAAGATCATGACATCGATTACAAGGATGACGATGACAAGAGCGC
CTGGTCCCACCCCCAGTTCGAGAAGGGATCCCTGGAGGTGCTGTTCCAGGGCCCAGGCGGCGGCGGTAGT
GGAGGGGGCGGATCTGGCGGCTCAGCTGCTGTGGGCCAGGACACGCAGGAGGTCATCGTGGTGCCACACT
CCTTGCCCTTTAAGGTGGTGGTGATCTCAGCCATCCTGGCCCTGGTGGTGCTCACCATCATCTCCCTTAT
CATCCTCATCATGCTTTGGCAGAAGAAGCCACGT
Features (pLannotate 1.2.2; 30 found; start..end, strand, type, name):
     53..277     +  polyA_signal   bGH poly(A) signal: bovine growth hormone polyadenylation signal
    281..302     +  promoter       SV40 promoter (fragment): SV40 enhancer and early promoter
    323..556     +  rep_origin     f1 ori (fragment) (sequence partly withheld): f1 bacteriophage origin of replication; arrow indicates direction of (+) strand synthesis
    561..608     +  protein_bind   FRT: FLP-mediated recombination occurs in the 8-bp core sequence TCTAGAAA (Turan and Bode, 2011). FLP recombinase from the Saccharomyces cerevisiae 2μ plasmid
    616..1638    +  CDS            HygR: aminoglycoside phosphotransferase from E. coli; aph(4)-Ia; confers resistance to hygromycin
   1648..1773    +  CDS            ble (fragment): BLE_KLEPN - Experimental evidence at protein level: Swiss-Prot protein existence level 1. Binding protein with a strong affinity to the bleomycin family of antibiotics. Binds to CL990; an antimitotic-antibiotic compound. From Klebsiella pneumoniae.
   1768..1889    +  polyA_signal   SV40 poly(A) signal: SV40 polyadenylation signal
   1962..1978    -  protein_bind   lac operator: The lac repressor binds to the lac operator to inhibit transcription in E. coli. This inhibition can be relieved by adding lactose or isopropyl-β-D-thiogalactopyranoside (IPTG). lac repressor encoded by lacI
   1986..2016    -  promoter       lac promoter: promoter for the E. coli lac operon
   2031..2052    -  protein_bind   CAP binding site: CAP binding activates transcription in the presence of cAMP. E. coli catabolite activator protein
   2065..2157    -  CDS            lacI (fragment): lac repressor; lacI; The lac repressor binds to the lac operator to inhibit transcription in E. coli. This inhibition can be relieved by adding lactose or isopropyl-β-D-thiogalactopyranoside (IPTG).
   2340..2928    -  rep_origin     ori: high-copy-number ColE1/pMB1/pBR322/pUC origin of replication
   3099..3959    -  CDS            AmpR: β-lactamase; bla; confers resistance to ampicillin, carbenicillin, and related antibiotics
   3960..4051    -  promoter       AmpR promoter: bla
   4123..4175    -  misc_feature   bom (fragment): basis of mobility region from pBR322
   4330..4709    +  enhancer       CMV enhancer: human cytomegalovirus immediate early enhancer
   4710..4913    +  promoter       CMV promoter: human cytomegalovirus (CMV) immediate early promoter
   4915..4934    +  promoter       PLtetO-1 promoter (fragment): modified phage lambda PL promoter with tet operator sites (Lutz and Bujard, 1997)
   4936..4955    +  promoter       PLtetO-1 promoter (fragment): modified phage lambda PL promoter with tet operator sites (Lutz and Bujard, 1997)
   4963..4996    +  promoter       TRE3GV promoter (fragment): 3rd-generation Tet-responsive promoter that can be activated by binding of Tet-On® 3G, optimized for retroviral and lentiviral vectors
   5107..5239    +  intron         chimeric intron: chimera between introns from human β-globin and immunoglobulin heavy chain genes
   5284..5302    +  promoter       T7 promoter: promoter for bacteriophage T7 RNA polymerase
   5348..5410    +  sig_peptide    Igκ leader: leader sequence from mouse immunoglobulin κ light chain
   5411..8572    +  CDS            S (fragment): SPIKE_SARS2 - Experimental evidence at protein level: Swiss-Prot protein existence level 1. [Spike glycoprotein]: May down-regulate host tetherin (BST2) by lysosomal degradation, thereby counteracting its antiviral activity. From Severe acute respiratory syndrome coronavirus 2 (2019-nCoV) (SARS-CoV-2).
   8751..9464    +  CDS            superfolder GFP: GFP variant that folds robustly even when fused to poorly folded proteins (Pédelacq et al., 2006)
   9476..9547    +  terminator     rrnB T1 terminator: transcription terminator T1 from the E. coli rrnB gene
   9563..9590    +  terminator     T7Te terminator: phage T7 early transcription terminator
   9609..9698    +  CDS            wac (fragment): WAC_BPT4 - Experimental evidence at protein level: Swiss-Prot protein existence level 1. Chaperone involved in tail fiber assembly and retraction. Acts as a chaperone helping to attach the long tail fibers to the virus during the assembly process. During phage assembly, twelve fibritin molecules attach to the phage neck via gp13: six molecules forming the collar and six molecules forming the whiskers. From Enterobacteria phage T4 (Bacteriophage T4).
   9708..9773    +  CDS            3xFLAG: three tandem FLAG® epitope tags, followed by an enterokinase cleavage site
   9876..10022   +  CDS            PDGFRβ TM domain: transmembrane domain from platelet derived growth factor receptor beta
