[The description below was written by a language model from this plasmid's Addgene catalogue record and pLannotate feature annotations shown in this document.]
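Description:
Spike Display_Part-5 DO is a mammalian expression plasmid built on the pcDNA5/FRT/TO/intron backbone. It serves as a cloning acceptor in the Spike Display system, in which SARS-CoV-2 spike variants are presented on the mammalian cell surface for characterization. It is maintained in E. coli through a high-copy ColE1/pUC-type origin and an ampicillin resistance gene. The backbone also carries an FRT site directly upstream of a hygromycin resistance coding sequence with an SV40 poly(A) signal, the arrangement normally used for FLP-mediated integration at a genomic FRT site and selection of stable lines. A partial f1 origin is annotated as well.

The expression unit is driven by the CMV enhancer and promoter. Short tet operator-like fragments follow the promoter, consistent with the tetracycline-regulatable "TO" design of the backbone, and a chimeric intron and T7 promoter come next. An Igκ leader then directs secretion of the spike ectodomain, HexaPro-D614G. This stabilized form has six proline substitutions, GSAS replacing the furin site, and the D614G change.

In this construct the Part 5 segment of spike is replaced by a superfolder GFP dropout cassette ending in the bacterial rrnB T1 and T7Te terminators. The annotated spike coding region therefore stops before the cassette. The cassette's own promoter is not annotated. Such dropout cassettes usually let green bacterial colonies mark uncut parental plasmid, while colonies carrying a variant Part 5 fragment lose fluorescence.

Downstream lie a T4 fibritin (foldon) trimerization fragment, a 3xFLAG tag and the PDGFRβ transmembrane domain, with the bGH poly(A) signal following across the circular junction. The catalogue also lists a Strep-Tag II and an HRV 3C cleavage site, which are not separately annotated. Once Part 5 is restored, the trimeric spike would be anchored to the membrane and detectable by its epitope tag.
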