Addgene plasmid #172725: Spike Display_Part-5 DO
Purpose: Encodes a sfGFP dropout expression cassette in place of Part 5 of HexaPro-D614G spike to be used in the Spike Display system
Depositing lab: IIya Finkelstein. Depositing organization: University of Texas at Austin. Publication: Rapid characterization of spike variants via mammalian cell surface display. Javanmardi K, Chou CW, Terrace CI, Annapareddy A, Kaoud TS, Guo Q, Lutgens J, Zorkic H, Horton AP, Gardner EC, Nguyen G, Boutz DR, Goike J, Voss WN, Kuo HC, Dalby KN, Gollihar JD, Finkelstein IJ. Mol Cell. 2021 Dec 16;81(24):5099-5111.e8. doi: 10.1016/j.molcel.2021.11.024. PubMed 34919820.
Backbone
  Vector backbone: pcDNA5/FRT/TO/intron
  Vector type: Mammalian Expression
Growth in bacteria
  Bacterial resistance: Ampicillin, 100 μg/mL
  Growth temperature: 37°C
  Growth strain: DH5alpha
  Copy number: High Copy
Gene/Insert
  Gene/Insert name: SARS-CoV-2 S HexaPro-D614G (alt name: SARS-CoV-2 S 6P-D614G)
  Species: Severe acute respiratory syndrome coronavirus 2
  Mutation: Ectodomain only (AAs 1-1208); 682-685 (furin site) replaced with 'GSAS'; F817P, A892P, A899P, A942P, K986P, V987P, D614G
  Entrez Gene: S (a.k.a. GU280_gp02, spike glycoprotein)
  Promoter: CMV
  Tag / fusion protein: 3X-FLAG; Strep-Tag II; HRV 3C cut site; PDGFR-B TM (C terminal on backbone)
  Cloning method: Gibson Cloning
Terms and licenses: Academic/Nonprofit Terms; Industry Terms: Not Available to Industry
Depositor comments: Please visit https://www.biorxiv.org/content/10.1101/2021.03.30.437622v2 for bioRxiv preprint.
How to cite: Spike Display_Part-5 DO was a gift from IIya Finkelstein (Addgene plasmid # 172725 ; http://n2t.net/addgene:172725 ; RRID:Addgene_172725)
